>Addgene plasmid #226867 | lenti-gRNA | addgene full sequence | sequence record 449950 | Addgene NGS Result
GTCGACGGATCGGGAGATCTCCCGATCCCCTATGGTGCACTCTCAGTACAATCTGCTCTGATGCCGCATA
GTTAAGCCAGTATCTGCTCCCTGCTTGTGTGTTGGAGGTCGCTGAGTAGTGCGCGAGCAAAATTTAAGCT
ACAACAAGGCAAGGCTTGACCGACAATTGCATGAAGAATCTGCTTAGGGTTAGGCGTTTTGCGCTGCTTC
GCGATGTACGGGCCAGATATACGCGTTGACATTGATTATTGACTAGTTATTAATAGTAATCAATTACGGG
GTCATTAGTTCATAGCCCATATATGGAGTTCCGCGTTACATAACTTACGGTAAATGGCCCGCCTGGCTGA
CCGCCCAACGACCCCCGCCCATTGACGTCAATAATGACGTATGTTCCCATAGTAACGCCAATAGGGACTT
TCCATTGACGTCAATGGGTGGAGTATTTACGGTAAACTGCCCACTTGGCAGTACATCAAGTGTATCATAT
GCCAAGTACGCCCCCTATTGACGTCAATGACGGTAAATGGCCCGCCTGGCATTATGCCCAGTACATGACC
TTATGGGACTTTCCTACTTGGCAGTACATCTACGTATTAGTCATCGCTATTACCATGGTGATGCGGTTTT
GGCAGTACATCAATGGGCGTGGATAGCGGTTTGACTCACGGGGATTTCCAAGTCTCCACCCCATTGACGT
CAATGGGAGTTTGTTTTGGCACCAAAATCAACGGGACTTTCCAAAATGTCGTAACAACTCCGCCCCATTG
ACGCAAATGGGCGGTAGGCGTGTACGGTGGGAGGTCTATATAAGCAGCGCGTTTTGCCTGTACTGGGTCT
CTCTGGTTAGACCAGATCTGAGCCTGGGAGCTCTCTGGCTAACTAGGGAACCCACTGCTTAAGCCTCAAT
AAAGCTTGCCTTGAGTGCTTCAAGTAGTGTGTGCCCGTCTGTTGTGTGACTCTGGTAACTAGAGATCCCT
CAGACCCTTTTAGTCAGTGTGGAAAATCTCTAGCAGTGGCGCCCGAACAGGGACTTGAAAGCGAAAGGGA
AACCAGAGGAGCTCTCTCGACGCAGGACTCGGCTTGCTGAAGCGCGCACGGCAAGAGGCGAGGGGCGGCG
ACTGGTGAGTACGCCAAAAATTTTGACTAGCGGAGGCTAGAAGGAGAGAGATGGGTGCGAGAGCGTCAGT
ATTAAGCGGGGGAGAATTAGATCGCGATGGGAAAAAATTCGGTTAAGGCCAGGGGGAAAGAAAAAATATA
AATTAAAACATATAGTATGGGCAAGCAGGGAGCTAGAACGATTCGCAGTTAATCCTGGCCTGTTAGAAAC
ATCAGAAGGCTGTAGACAAATACTGGGACAGCTACAACCATCCCTTCAGACAGGATCAGAAGAACTTAGA
TCATTATATAATACAGTAGCAACCCTCTATTGTGTGCATCAAAGGATAGAGATAAAAGACACCAAGGAAG
CTTTAGACAAGATAGAGGAAGAGCAAAACAAAAGTAAGACCACCGCACAGCAAGCGGCCGGCCGCTGATC
TTCAGACCTGGAGGAGGAGATATGAGGGACAATTGGAGAAGTGAATTATATAAATATAAAGTAGTAAAAA
TTGAACCATTAGGAGTAGCACCCACCAAGGCAAAGAGAAGAGTGGTGCAGAGAGAAAAAAGAGCAGTGGG
AATAGGAGCTTTGTTCCTTGGGTTCTTGGGAGCAGCAGGAAGCACTATGGGCGCAGCGTCAATGACGCTG
ACGGTACAGGCCAGACAATTATTGTCTGGTATAGTGCAGCAGCAGAACAATTTGCTGAGGGCTATTGAGG
CGCAACAGCATCTGTTGCAACTCACAGTCTGGGGCATCAAGCAGCTCCAGGCAAGAATCCTGGCTGTGGA
AAGATACCTAAAGGATCAACAGCTCCTGGGGATTTGGGGTTGCTCTGGAAAACTCATTTGCACCACTGCT
GTGCCTTGGAATGCTAGTTGGAGTAATAAATCTCTGGAACAGATTTGGAATCACACGACCTGGATGGAGT
GGGACAGAGAAATTAACAATTACACAAGCTTAATACACTCCTTAATTGAAGAATCGCAAAACCAGCAAGA
AAAGAATGAACAAGAATTATTGGAATTAGATAAATGGGCAAGTTTGTGGAATTGGTTTAACATAACAAAT
TGGCTGTGGTATATAAAATTATTCATAATGATAGTAGGAGGCTTGGTAGGTTTAAGAATAGTTTTTGCTG
TACTTTCTATAGTGAATAGAGTTAGGCAGGGATATTCACCATTATCGTTTCAGACCCACCTCCCAACCCC
GAGGGGACCCGACAGGCCCGAAGGAATAGAAGAAGAAGGTGGAGAGAGAGACAGAGACAGATCCATTCGA
TTAGTGAACGGATCGGCACTGCGTGCGCCAATTCTGCAGACAAATGGCAGTATTCATCCACAATTTTAAA
AGAAAAGGGGGGATTGGGGGGTACAGTGCAGGGGAAAGAATAGTAGACATAATAGCAACAGACATACAAA
CTAAAGAATTACAAAAACAAATTACAAAAATTCAAAATTTTCGGGTTTATTACAGGGACAGCAGAGATCC
AGTTTGGTTAGTACCGGGCCCGCTCTAGAGATCCGACGCGCCATCTCTAGGCCCGCGCCGGCCCCCTCGC
ACGGACTTGTGGGAGAAGCTCGGCTACTCCCCTGCCCCGGTTAATTTGCATATAATATTTCCTAGTAACT
ATAGAGGCTTAATGTGCGATAAAAGACAGATAATCTGTTCTTTTTAATACTAGCTACATTTTACATGATA
GGCTTGGATTTCTATAACTTCGTATAGCATACATTATACGAAGTTATAAACAGCACAAAAGGAAACTCAC
CCTAACTGTAAAGTAATTGTGTGTTTTGAGACTATAAGTATCCCTTGGAGAACCACCTTGTTGGACCAGG
ATGGGCACCACCCGTTTAAGAGCTAAGCTGGAAACAGCATAGCAAGTTTAAATAAGGCTAGTCCGTTATC
AACTTGAAAAAGTGGCACCGAGTCGGTGCTTTTTTTCTCGAGTACTAGGATCCATTAGGCGGCCGCGTGG
ATAACCGTATTACCGCCATGCATGTGCCCGTCAGTGGGCAGAGCGCACATCGCCCACAGTCCCCGAGAAG
TTGGGGGGAGGGGTCGGCAATTGAACCGGTGCCTAGAGAAGGTGGCGCGGGGTAAACTGGGAAAGTGATG
TCGTGTACTGGCTCCGCCTTTTTCCCGAGGGTGGGGGAGAACCGTATATAAGTGCAGTAGTCGCCGTGAA
CGTTCTTTTTCGCAACGGGTTTGCCGCCAGAACACAGGTAAGTGCCGTGTGTGGTTCCCGCGGGCCTGGC
CTCTTTACGGGTTATGGCCCTTGCGTGCCTTGAATTACTTCCACCTGGCTGCAGTACGTGATTCTTGATC
CCGAGCTTCGGGTTGGAAGTGGGTGGGAGAGTTCGAGGCCTTGCGCTTAAGGAGCCCCTTCGCCTCGTGC
TTGAGTTGAGGCCTGGCCTGGGCGCTGGGGCCGCCGCGTGCGAATCTGGTGGCACCTTCGCGCCTGTCTC
GCTGCTTTCGATAAGTCTCTAGCCATTTAAAATTTTTGATGACCTGCTGCGACGCTTTTTTTCTGGCAAG
ATAGTCTTGTAAATGCGGGCCAAGATCTGCACACTGGTATTTCGGTTTTTGGGGCCGCGGGCGGCGACGG
GGCCCGTGCGTCCCAGCGCACATGTTCGGCGAGGCGGGGCCTGCGAGCGCGGCCACCGAGAATCGGACGG
GGGTAGTCTCAAGCTGGCCGGCCTGCTCTGGTGCCTGGCCTCGCGCCGCCGTGTATCGCCCCGCCCTGGG
CGGCAAGGCTGGCCCGGTCGGCACCAGTTGCGTGAGCGGAAAGATGGCCGCTTCCCGGCCCTGCTGCAGG
GAGCTCAAAATGGAGGACGCGGCGCTCGGGAGAGCGGGCGGGTGAGTCACCCACACAAAGGAAAAGGGCC
TTTCCGTCCTCAGCCGTCGCTTCATGTGACTCCACGGAGTACCGGGCGCCGTCCAGGCACCTCGATTAGT
TCTCGCGCTTTTGGAGTACGTCGTCTTTAGGTTGGGGGGAGGGGTTTTATGCGATGGAGTTTCCCCACAC
TGAGTGGGTGGAGACTGAAGTTAGGCCAGCTTGGCACTTGATGTAATTCTCCTTGGAATTTGCCCTTTTT
GAGTTTGGATCTTGGTTCATTCTCAAGCCTCAGACAGTGGTTCAAAGTTTTTTTCTTCCATTTCAGGTGT
CGTGAGCTAGCCCACCATGACCGAGTACAAGCCCACGGTGCGCCTCGCCACCCGCGACGACGTCCCCCGG
GCCGTACGCACCCTCGCCGCCGCGTTCGCCGACTACCCCGCCACGCGCCACACCGTCGACCCGGACCGCC
ACATCGAGCGGGTCACCGAGCTGCAAGAACTCTTCCTCACGCGCGTCGGGCTCGACATCGGCAAGGTGTG
GGTCGCGGACGACGGCGCCGCGGTGGCGGTCTGGACCACGCCGGAGAGCGTCGAAGCGGGGGCGGTGTTC
GCCGAGATCGGCCCGCGCATGGCCGAGTTGAGCGGTTCCCGGCTGGCCGCGCAGCAACAGATGGAAGGCC
TCCTGGCGCCGCACCGGCCCAAGGAGCCCGCGTGGTTCCTGGCCACCGTCGGCGTCTCGCCCGACCACCA
GGGCAAGGGTCTGGGCAGCGCCGTCGTGCTCCCCGGAGTGGAGGCGGCCGAGCGCGCCGGGGTGCCCGCC
TTCCTGGAGACCTCCGCGCCCCGCAACCTCCCCTTCTACGAGCGGCTCGGCTTCACCGTCACCGCCGACG
TCGAGGTGCCCGAAGGACCGCGCACCTGGTGCATGACCCGCAAGCCCGGTGCCGGATCGGGAGAGGGCAG
AGGAAGTCTGCTAACATGCGGTGACGTCGAGGAGAATCCTGGCCCACCGGTCGCCACTGTGAGCAAGGGC
GAGGAGCTGTTCACCGGGGTGGTGCCCATCCTGGTCGAGCTGGACGGCGACGTAAACGGCCACAAGTTCA
GCGTGCGCGGCGAGGGCGAGGGCGATGCCACCAACGGCAAGCTGACCCTGAAGTTCATCTGCACCACCGG
CAAGCTGCCCGTGCCCTGGCCCACCCTCGTGACCACCCTGAGTCATGGTGTGCAGTGCTTCAGTCGCTAC
CCCGACCACATGAAGCAGCACGACTTCTTCAAGTCCGCCATGCCCGAAGGCTACGTCCAGGAGCGCACCA
TCTCCTTCAAGGACGACGGCACCTACAAGACCCGCGCCGAGGTGAAGTTCGAGGGCGACACCCTGGTGAA
CCGCATCGAGCTGAAGGGCATCGACTTCAAGGAGGACGGCAACATCCTGGGGCACAAGCTGGAGTACAAC
TTCAACAGCCACAACGTCTATATCACGGCCGACAAGCAGAAGAACGGCATCAAGGCGAACTTCAAGATCC
GCCACAACGTCGAGGACGGCAGCGTGCAGCTCGCCGACCACTACCAGCAGAACACCCCCATCGGCGACGG
CCCCGTGCTGCTGCCCGACAACCACTACCTGAGCACCCAGTCCAAACTGAGCAAAGACCCCAACGAGAAG
CGCGATCACATGGTCCTGCTGGAGTTCGTGACCGCCGCCGGGATCACTCTCGGCATGGACGAGCTGTACA
AGTAGGAATTCGTCGAGGGACCTAATAACTTCGTATAGCATACATTATACGAAGTTATACATGTTTAAGG
GTTCCGGTTCCACTAGGTACAATTCGATATCAAGCTTATCGATAATCAACCTCTGGATTACAAAATTTGT
GAAAGATTGACTGGTATTCTTAACTATGTTGCTCCTTTTACGCTATGTGGATACGCTGCTTTAATGCCTT
TGTATCATGCTATTGCTTCCCGTATGGCTTTCATTTTCTCCTCCTTGTATAAATCCTGGTTGCTGTCTCT
TTATGAGGAGTTGTGGCCCGTTGTCAGGCAACGTGGCGTGGTGTGCACTGTGTTTGCTGACGCAACCCCC
ACTGGTTGGGGCATTGCCACCACCTGTCAGCTCCTTTCCGGGACTTTCGCTTTCCCCCTCCCTATTGCCA
CGGCGGAACTCATCGCCGCCTGCCTTGCCCGCTGCTGGACAGGGGCTCGGCTGTTGGGCACTGACAATTC
CGTGGTGTTGTCGGGGAAATCATCGTCCTTTCCTTGGCTGCTCGCCTGTGTTGCCACCTGGATTCTGCGC
GGGACGTCCTTCTGCTACGTCCCTTCGGCCCTCAATCCAGCGGACCTTCCTTCCCGCGGCCTGCTGCCGG
CTCTGCGGCCTCTTCCGCGTCTTCGCCTTCGCCCTCAGACGAGTCGGATCTCCCTTTGGGCCGCCTCCCC
GCATCGATACCGTCGACCTCGATCGAGACCTAGAAAAACATGGAGCAATCACAAGTAGCAATACAGCAGC
TACCAATGCTGATTGTGCCTGGCTAGAAGCACAAGAGGAGGAGGAGGTGGGTTTTCCAGTCACACCTCAG
GTACCTTTAAGACCAATGACTTACAAGGCAGCTGTAGATCTTAGCCACTTTTTAAAAGAAAAGGGGGGAC
TGGAAGGGCTAATTCACTCCCAACGAAGACAAGATATCCTTGATCTGTGGATCTACCACACACAAGGCTA
CTTCCCTGATTGGCAGAACTACACACCAGGGCCAGGGATCAGATATCCACTGACCTTTGGATGGTGCTAC
AAGCTAGTACCAGTTGAGCAAGAGAAGGTAGAAGAAGCCAATGAAGGAGAGAACACCCGCTTGTTACACC
CTGTGAGCCTGCATGGGATGGATGACCCGGAGAGAGAAGTATTAGAGTGGAGGTTTGACAGCCGCCTAGC
ATTTCATCACATGGCCCGAGAGCTGCATCCGGACTGTACTGGGTCTCTCTGGTTAGACCAGATCTGAGCC
TGGGAGCTCTCTGGCTAACTAGGGAACCCACTGCTTAAGCCTCAATAAAGCTTGCCTTGAGTGCTTCAAG
TAGTGTGTGCCCGTCTGTTGTGTGACTCTGGTAACTAGAGATCCCTCAGACCCTTTTAGTCAGTGTGGAA
AATCTCTAGCAGCATGTGAGCAAAAGGCCAGCAAAAGGCCAGGAACCGTAAAAAGGCCGCGTTGCTGGCG
TTTTTCCATAGGCTCCGCCCCCCTGACGAGCATCACAAAAATCGACGCTCAAGTCAGAGGTGGCGAAACC
CGACAGGACTATAAAGATACCAGGCGTTTCCCCCTGGAAGCTCCCTCGTGCGCTCTCCTGTTCCGACCCT
GCCGCTTACCGGATACCTGTCCGCCTTTCTCCCTTCGGGAAGCGTGGCGCTTTCTCATAGCTCACGCTGT
AGGTATCTCAGTTCGGTGTAGGTCGTTCGCTCCAAGCTGGGCTGTGTGCACGAACCCCCCGTTCAGCCCG
ACCGCTGCGCCTTATCCGGTAACTATCGTCTTGAGTCCAACCCGGTAAGACACGACTTATCGCCACTGGC
AGCAGCCACTGGTAACAGGATTAGCAGAGCGAGGTATGTAGGCGGTGCTACAGAGTTCTTGAAGTGGTGG
CCTAACTACGGCTACACTAGAAGAACAGTATTTGGTATCTGCGCTCTGCTGAAGCCAGTTACCTTCGGAA
AAAGAGTTGGTAGCTCTTGATCCGGCAAACAAACCACCGCTGGTAGCGGTGGTTTTTTTGTTTGCAAGCA
GCAGATTACGCGCAGAAAAAAAGGATCTCAAGAAGATCCTTTGATCTTTTCTACGGGGTCTGACGCTCAG
TGGAACGAAAACTCACGTTAAGGGATTTTGGTCATGAGATTATCAAAAAGGATCTTCACCTAGATCCTTT
TAAATTAAAAATGAAGTTTTAAATCAATCTAAAGTATATATGAGTAAACTTGGTCTGACAGTTACCAATG
CTTAATCAGTGAGGCACCTATCTCAGCGATCTGTCTATTTCGTTCATCCATAGTTGCCTGACTCCCCGTC
GTGTAGATAACTACGATACGGGAGGGCTTACCATCTGGCCCCAGTGCTGCAATGATACCGCGAGACCCAC
GCTCACCGGCTCCAGATTTATCAGCAATAAACCAGCCAGCCGGAAGGGCCGAGCGCAGAAGTGGTCCTGC
AACTTTATCCGCCTCCATCCAGTCTATTAATTGTTGCCGGGAAGCTAGAGTAAGTAGTTCGCCAGTTAAT
AGTTTGCGCAACGTTGTTGCCATTGCTACAGGCATCGTGGTGTCACGCTCGTCGTTTGGTATGGCTTCAT
TCAGCTCCGGTTCCCAACGATCAAGGCGAGTTACATGATCCCCCATGTTGTGCAAAAAAGCGGTTAGCTC
CTTCGGTCCTCCGATCGTTGTCAGAAGTAAGTTGGCCGCAGTGTTATCACTCATGGTTATGGCAGCACTG
CATAATTCTCTTACTGTCATGCCATCCGTAAGATGCTTTTCTGTGACTGGTGAGTACTCAACCAAGTCAT
TCTGAGAATAGTGTATGCGGCGACCGAGTTGCTCTTGCCCGGCGTCAATACGGGATAATACCGCGCCACA
TAGCAGAACTTTAAAAGTGCTCATCATTGGAAAACGTTCTTCGGGGCGAAAACTCTCAAGGATCTTACCG
CTGTTGAGATCCAGTTCGATGTAACCCACTCGTGCACCCAACTGATCTTCAGCATCTTTTACTTTCACCA
GCGTTTCTGGGTGAGCAAAAACAGGAAGGCAAAATGCCGCAAAAAAGGGAATAAGGGCGACACGGAAATG
TTGAATACTCATACTCTTCCTTTTTCAATATTATTGAAGCATTTATCAGGGTTATTGTCTCATGAGCGGA
TACATATTTGAATGTATTTAGAAAAATAAACAAATAGGGGTTCCGCGCACATTTCCCCGAAAAGTGCCAC
CTGAC
Features (pLannotate 1.2.2; 24 found; start..end, strand, type, name):
     31..83      -  misc_feature   bom (fragment): basis of mobility region from pBR322
    238..617     +  enhancer       CMV enhancer: human cytomegalovirus immediate early enhancer
    618..817     +  promoter       CMV promoter: human cytomegalovirus (CMV) immediate early promoter
    835..1015    +  LTR            5' LTR (truncated): truncated 5' long terminal repeat (LTR) from HIV-1
   1062..1187    +  misc_feature   HIV-1 Ψ: packaging signal of human immunodeficiency virus type 1
   1171..1509    +  CDS            HIV-1 gag (fragment): gag protein from human immunodeficiency virus 1; gag
   1684..1917    +  misc_feature   RRE: The Rev response element (RRE) of HIV-1 allows for Rev-dependent mRNA export from the nucleus to the cytoplasm.
   2294..2394    +  CDS            Rev (fragment): human immunodeficiency virus 1 (HIV-1) Rev protein; rev; enhances nuclear export of unspliced and incompletely spliced viral mRNAs
   2444..2561    +  misc_feature   cPPT/CTS: central polypurine tract and central termination sequence of HIV-1
   2814..2847    +  protein_bind   loxP: Cre-mediated recombination occurs in the 8-bp core sequence (GCATACAT). Cre recombinase
   2934..2953    -  CDS            VN155(I152L) (fragment): improved N-terminal fragment of mVenus for use in bimolecular fluorescence complementation (BiFC) (Kodama and Hu, 2010)
   2972..3039    +  misc_RNA       tracrRNA (fragment): trans-activating CRISPR RNA for the Streptococcus pyogenes CRISPR/Cas9 system
   3104..4275    +  promoter       EF-1α promoter: strong constitutive promoter for human elongation factor EF-1α
   4287..4883    +  CDS            PuroR: puromycin N-acetyltransferase; pac from Streptomyces alboniger; confers resistance to puromycin
   4959..5674    +  CDS            SiriusGFP (fragment): enhanced GFP (EGFP) derivative that exhibits robust folding and enhanced photostability (Zhong et al., 2019) mammalian codon-optimized
   5695..5728    +  protein_bind   loxP: Cre-mediated recombination occurs in the 8-bp core sequence (GCATACAT). Cre recombinase
   5761..5784    +  misc_feature   MCS (fragment): pBluescript multiple cloning site
   5784..6372    +  misc_feature   WPRE: woodchuck hepatitis virus posttranscriptional regulatory element
   6373..6392    +  misc_feature   MCS (fragment): pBluescript multiple cloning site
   6394..6894    +  CDS            nef (fragment): NEF_HV1LA - Experimental evidence at protein level: Swiss-Prot protein existence level 1. Extracellular Nef protein targets CD4(+) T-lymphocytes for apoptosis by interacting with CXCR4 surface receptors. From Human immunodeficiency virus type 1 group M subtype B (isolate Lai) (HIV-1).
   6901..7081    +  LTR            5' LTR (truncated): truncated 5' long terminal repeat (LTR) from HIV-1
   7143..7731    -  rep_origin     ori: high-copy-number ColE1/pMB1/pBR322/pUC origin of replication
   7902..8762    -  CDS            AmpR: β-lactamase; bla; confers resistance to ampicillin, carbenicillin, and related antibiotics
   8763..8867    -  promoter       AmpR promoter: bla
