[The description below was written by a language model from this plasmid's Addgene catalogue record and pLannotate feature annotations shown in this document.]
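Description:
lenti-gRNA is an 8,895 nt lentiviral transfer plasmid built on the pCRISPRia-v2 backbone for delivering a Streptococcus pyogenes Cas9-type guide RNA into mammalian cells. In bacteria it is maintained through a high-copy ColE1/pUC-type origin and selected with ampicillin via the β-lactamase gene. The viral portion has a CMV enhancer/promoter fused to a truncated HIV-1 5' LTR, which drives Tat-independent transcription of the genomic RNA in packaging cells. This is followed by the Ψ packaging signal with a partial gag sequence, the Rev response element for nuclear export of the unspliced genome, and the cPPT/CTS, which aids nuclear import. A WPRE upstream of the 3' LTR region enhances transcript stability and expression.

The catalogue lists a mouse U6 promoter as the driver of the guide cassette. The automated annotation does not pick this promoter up, but it does detect the S. pyogenes guide scaffold (called as a tracrRNA fragment) in the expected position. No spacer is specified. BstXI and BlpI sites, both retained, are used to clone a chosen spacer. Downstream, an EF-1α promoter drives puromycin N-acetyltransferase followed by a fluorescent protein reading frame. The software labels that frame as a GFP-family fragment, but the depositor identifies it as BFP. The linker between the two coding regions is not annotated. Two loxP sites flank the guide and marker region, so it could in principle be excised by Cre. A short hit to an mVenus fragment is probably a spurious match.

The plasmid lets transduced cells be selected with puromycin or tracked by blue fluorescence, and it was deposited in connection with base editing work in human cells.
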