Addgene plasmid #226867: lenti-gRNA
Purpose: Lentiviral expression of Sp-gRNA with BlpI and BstXI restriction sites for gRNA spacer cloning. Also expresses BFP.
Depositing lab: Alexis Komor. Depositing organization: University of California, San Diego (UCSD). Publication: Genome editing with programmable base editors in human cells. Osgood NRB, Zawalick NM, Sawyer CB, Cowan QT, Gu S, Mawson SJ, Ranzau BL, Li L, Gymrek M, Goren A, Komor AC. Methods Enzymol. 2025;712:351-404. doi: 10.1016/bs.mie.2025.01.001. Epub 2025 Feb 5. PubMed 40121079.
Backbone
  Vector backbone: pCRISPRia-v2
  Vector type: Lentiviral
  Selectable markers: Puromycin
Growth in bacteria
  Bacterial resistance: Ampicillin, 100 μg/mL
  Growth temperature: 37°C
  Growth strain: NEB Stable
  Copy number: High Copy
Gene/Insert
  Gene/Insert name: Lenti Sp-gRNA
  gRNA/shRNA sequence: Unspecified
  Species: Other
  Promoter: mU6
  Cloning method: Restriction Enzyme; 5′ cloning site BstXI (not destroyed); 3′ cloning site BlpI (not destroyed)
Terms and licenses: Academic/Nonprofit Terms; Industry Terms: Not Available to Industry
Depositor comments: BFP
How to cite: lenti-gRNA was a gift from Alexis Komor (Addgene plasmid # 226867 ; http://n2t.net/addgene:226867 ; RRID:Addgene_226867)
